>Addgene plasmid #82842 | pDONR223_KEAP1_p.D389Y | addgene full sequence | sequence record 162278 | Addgene NGS Result
GGCAGTTCCCTACTCTCGCGTTAACGCTAGCATGGATGTTTTCCCAGTCACGACGTTGTAAAACGACGGC
CAGTCTTAAGCTCGGGCCCCAAATAATGATTTTATTTTGACTGATAGTGACCTGTTCGTTGCAACAAATT
GATGAGCAATGCTTTTTTATAATGCCAACTTTGTACAAAAAAGTTGGCACCATGCAGCCAGATCCCAGGC
CTAGCGGGGCTGGGGCCTGCTGCCGATTCCTGCCCCTGCAGTCACAGTGCCCTGAGGGGGCAGGGGACGC
GGTGATGTACGCCTCCACTGAGTGCAAGGCGGAGGTGACGCCCTCCCAGCATGGCAACCGCACCTTCAGC
TACACCCTGGAGGATCATACCAAGCAGGCCTTTGGCATCATGAACGAGCTGCGGCTCAGCCAGCAGCTGT
GTGACGTCACACTGCAGGTCAAGTACCAGGATGCACCGGCCGCCCAGTTCATGGCCCACAAGGTGGTGCT
GGCCTCATCCAGCCCTGTCTTCAAGGCCATGTTCACCAACGGGCTGCGGGAGCAGGGCATGGAGGTGGTG
TCCATTGAGGGTATCCACCCCAAGGTCATGGAGCGCCTCATTGAATTCGCCTACACGGCCTCCATCTCCA
TGGGCGAGAAGTGTGTCCTCCACGTCATGAACGGTGCTGTCATGTACCAGATCGACAGCGTTGTCCGTGC
CTGCAGTGACTTCCTGGTGCAGCAGCTGGACCCCAGCAATGCCATCGGCATCGCCAACTTCGCTGAGCAG
ATTGGCTGTGTGGAGTTGCACCAGCGTGCCCGGGAGTACATCTACATGCATTTTGGGGAGGTGGCCAAGC
AAGAGGAGTTCTTCAACCTGTCCCACTGCCAACTGGTGACCCTCATCAGCCGGGACGACCTGAACGTGCG
CTGCGAGTCCGAGGTCTTCCACGCCTGCATCAACTGGGTCAAGTACGACTGCGAACAGCGACGGTTCTAC
GTCCAGGCGCTGCTGCGGGCCGTGCGCTGCCACTCGTTGACGCCGAACTTCCTGCAGATGCAGCTGCAGA
AGTGCGAGATCCTGCAGTCCGACTCCCGCTGCAAGGACTACCTGGTCAAGATCTTCGAGGAGCTCACCCT
GCACAAGCCCACGCAGGTGATGCCCTGCCGGGCGCCCAAGGTGGGCCGCCTGATCTACACCGCGGGCGGC
TACTTCCGACAGTCGCTCAGCTACCTGGAGGCTTACAACCCCAGTGACGGCACCTGGCTCCGGTTGGCGG
ACCTGCAGGTGCCGCGGAGCGGCCTGGCCGGCTGCGTGGTGGGCGGGCTGTTGTACGCCGTGGGCGGCAG
GAACAACTCGCCCGACGGCAACACCTACTCCCGCGCCCTGGACTGTTACAACCCCATGACCAATCAGTGG
TCGCCCTGCGCCCCCATGAGCGTGCCCCGTAACCGCATCGGGGTGGGGGTCATCGATGGCCACATCTATG
CCGTCGGCGGCTCCCACGGCTGCATCCACCACAACAGTGTGGAGAGGTATGAGCCAGAGCGGGATGAGTG
GCACTTGGTGGCCCCAATGCTGACACGAAGGATCGGGGTGGGCGTGGCTGTCCTCAATCGTCTCCTTTAT
GCCGTGGGGGGCTTTGACGGGACAAACCGCCTTAATTCAGCTGAGTGTTACTACCCAGAGAGGAACGAGT
GGCGAATGATCACAGCAATGAACACCATCCGAAGCGGGGCAGGCGTCTGCGTCCTGCACAACTGTATCTA
TGCTGCTGGGGGCTATGATGGTCAGGACCAGCTGAACAGCGTGGAGCGCTACGATGTGGAAACAGAGACG
TGGACTTTCGTAGCCCCCATGAAGCACCGGCGAAGTGCCCTGGGGATCACTGTCCACCAGGGGAGAATCT
ACGTCCTTGGAGGCTATGATGGTCACACGTTCCTGGACAGTGTGGAGTGTTACGACCCAGATACAGACAC
CTGGAGCGAGGTGACCCGAATGACATCGGGCCGGAGTGGGGTGGGCGTGGCTGTCACCATGGAGCCCTGC
CGGAAGCAGATTGACCAGCAGAACTGTACCAGTTGATTGCCAACTTTCTTGTACAAAGTTGGCATTATAA
GAAAGCATTGCTTATCAATTTGTTGCAACGAACAGGTCACTATCAGTCAAAATAAAATCATTATTTGCCA
TCCAGCTGATATCCCCTATAGTGAGTCGTATTACATGGTCATAGCTGTTTCCTGGCAGCTCTGGCCCGTG
TCTCAAAATCTCTGATGTTACATTGCACAAGATAAAAATATATCATCATGCCTCCTCTAGACCAGCCAGG
ACAGAAATGCCTCGACTTCGCTGCTACCCAAGGTTGCCGGGTGACGCACACCGTGGAAACGGATGAAGGC
ACGAACCCAGTGGACATAAGCCTGTTCGGTTCGTAAGCTGTAATGCAAGTAGCGTATGCGCTCACGCAAC
TGGTCCAGAACCTTGACCGAACGCAGCGGTGGTAACGGCGCAGTGGCGGTTTTCATGGCTTGTTATGACT
GTTTTTTTGGGGTACAGTCTATGCCTCGGGCATCCAAGCAGCAAGCGCGTTACGCCGTGGGTCGATGTTT
GATGTTATGGAGCAGCAACGATGTTACGCAGCAGGGCAGTCGCCCTAAAACAAAGTTAAACATTATGAGG
GAAGCGGTGATCGCCGAAGTATCGACTCAACTATCAGAGGTAGTTGGCGTCATCGAGCGCCATCTCGAAC
CGACGTTGCTGGCCGTACATTTGTACGGCTCCGCAGTGGATGGCGGCCTGAAGCCACACAGTGATATTGA
TTTGCTGGTTACGGTGACCGTAAGGCTTGATGAAACAACGCGGCGAGCTTTGATCAACGACCTTTTGGAA
ACTTCGGCTTCCCCTGGAGAGAGCGAGATTCTCCGCGCTGTAGAAGTCACCATTGTTGTGCACGACGACA
TCATTCCGTGGCGTTATCCAGCTAAGCGCGAACTGCAATTTGGAGAATGGCAGCGCAATGACATTCTTGC
AGGTATCTTCGAGCCAGCCACGATCGACATTGATCTGGCTATCTTGCTGACAAAAGCAAGAGAACATAGC
GTTGCCTTGGTAGGTCCAGCGGCGGAGGAACTCTTTGATCCGGTTCCTGAACAGGATCTATTTGAGGCGC
TAAATGAAACCTTAACGCTATGGAACTCGCCGCCCGACTGGGCTGGCGATGAGCGAAATGTAGTGCTTAC
GTTGTCCCGCATTTGGTACAGCGCAGTAACCGGCAAAATCGCGCCGAAGGATGTCGCTGCCGACTGGGCA
ATGGAGCGCCTGCCGGCCCAGTATCAGCCCGTCATACTTGAAGCTAGACAGGCTTATCTTGGACAAGAAG
AAGATCGCTTGGCCTCGCGCGCAGATCAGTTGGAAGAATTTGTCCACTACGTGAAAGGCGAGATCACCAA
GGTAGTCGGCAAATAACCCTCGAGCCACCCATGACCAAAATCCCTTAACGTGAGTTACGCGTCGTTCCAC
TGAGCGTCAGACCCCGTAGAAAAGATCAAAGGATCTTCTTGAGATCCTTTTTTTCTGCGCGTAATCTGCT
GCTTGCAAACAAAAAAACCACCGCTACCAGCGGTGGTTTGTTTGCCGGATCAAGAGCTACCAACTCTTTT
TCCGAAGGTAACTGGCTTCAGCAGAGCGCAGATACCAAATACTGTTCTTCTAGTGTAGCCGTAGTTAGGC
CACCACTTCAAGAACTCTGTAGCACCGCCTACATACCTCGCTCTGCTAATCCTGTTACCAGTGGCTGCTG
CCAGTGGCGATAAGTCGTGTCTTACCGGGTTGGACTCAAGACGATAGTTACCGGATAAGGCGCAGCGGTC
GGGCTGAACGGGGGGTTCGTGCACACAGCCCAGCTTGGAGCGAACGACCTACACCGAACTGAGATACCTA
CAGCGTGAGCTATGAGAAAGCGCCACGCTTCCCGAAGGGAGAAAGGCGGACAGGTATCCGGTAAGCGGCA
GGGTCGGAACAGGAGAGCGCACGAGGGAGCTTCCAGGGGGAAACGCCTGGTATCTTTATAGTCCTGTCGG
GTTTCGCCACCTCTGACTTGAGCGTCGATTTTTGTGATGCTCGTCAGGGGGGCGGAGCCTATGGAAAAAC
GCCAGCAACGCGGCCTTTTTACGGTTCCTGGCCTTTTGCTGGCCTTTTGCTCACATGTTCTTTCCTGCGT
TATCCCCTGATTCTGTGGATAACCGTATTACCGCCTTTGAGTGAGCTGATACCGCTCGCCGCAGCCGAAC
GACCGAGCGCAGCGAGTCAGTGAGCGAGGAAGCGGAAGAGCGCCCAATACGCAAACCGCCTCTCCCCGCG
CGTTGGCCGATTCATTAATGCAGCTGGCACGACAGGTTTCCCGACTGGAAAGCGGGCAGTGAGCGCAACG
CAATTAATACGCGTACCGCTAGCCAGGAAGAGTTTGTAGAAACGCAAAAAGGCCATCCGTCAGGATGGCC
TTCTGCTTAGTTTGATGCCTGGCAGTTTATGGCGGGCGTCCTGCCCGCCACCCTCCGGGCCGTTGCTTCA
CAACGTTCAAATCCGCTCCCGGCGGATTTGTCCTACTCAGGAGAGCGTTCACCGACAAACAACAGATAAA
ACGAAAGGCCCAGTCTTCCGACTGAGCCTTTCGTTTTATTTGATGCCT
Features (pLannotate 1.2.2; 12 found; start..end, strand, type, name):
     38..74      -  CDS            lacZα (fragment): LacZα fragment of β-galactosidase; lacZ fragment
     91..186     +  protein_bind   attL3: mutant version of attL; recombination site for the Gateway® LR reaction LR Clonase™
    192..1517    +  CDS            KEAP1 (fragment): KEAP1_HUMAN - Also known as INRF2 From Homo sapiens (Human).
   2071..2166    -  protein_bind   attL3: mutant version of attL; recombination site for the Gateway® LR reaction LR Clonase™
   2185..2203    -  promoter       T7 promoter: promoter for bacteriophage T7 RNA polymerase
   2393..2416    +  promoter       Pc promoter (fragment): intI1 (promoter lies within the coding sequence); class 1 integron promoter
   2592..2648    +  CDS            GmR (fragment): gentamycin acetyltransferase; aacC1; confers resistance to gentamycin
   2655..3446    +  CDS            SmR: aminoglycoside adenylyltransferase (Murphy, 1985); aadA; confers resistance to spectinomycin and streptomycin
   3539..4127    +  rep_origin     ori: high-copy-number ColE1/pMB1/pBR322/pUC origin of replication
   4310..4402    +  CDS            lacI (fragment): lac repressor; lacI; The lac repressor binds to the lac operator to inhibit transcription in E. coli. This inhibition can be relieved by adding lactose or isopropyl-β-D-thiogalactopyranoside (IPTG).
   4457..4484    -  terminator     rrnB T2 terminator: transcription terminator T2 from the E. coli rrnB gene
   4616..4659    +  terminator     rrnB T1 terminator: Escherichia coli rrnB; transcription terminator T1 from the E. coli rrnB gene
