[The description below was written by a language model from this plasmid's Addgene catalogue record and pLannotate feature annotations shown in this document.]
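Description:
pDONR223_KEAP1_p.D389Y is a Gateway entry clone built on the Invitrogen pDONR223 backbone, carrying a mutant open reading frame of human KEAP1 (also known as INrf2 or KLHL19). It is a 4,668 nt bacterial plasmid maintained in E. coli at high copy through a ColE1/pUC-type origin and selected with spectinomycin via the aadA aminoglycoside adenylyltransferase gene (SmR). That gene sits downstream of a class 1 integron Pc promoter fragment and a short remnant of a gentamicin resistance gene. rrnB T1 and T2 terminators, along with small lacZα and lacI fragments, are backbone remnants.

The KEAP1 insert lies between two attL recombination sites, both labelled attL3 by the automated annotation. These sites allow transfer of the ORF into any compatible destination vector by an LR Clonase reaction. The entry clone has no promoter driving the insert, so expression depends entirely on the destination vector; a T7 promoter is annotated just outside the downstream att site, pointing back toward the insert. The ORF is "closed", meaning a stop codon immediately follows the coding sequence, so it cannot be fused to C-terminal tags supplied by a destination vector. Although the name cites only D389Y, the record lists three substitutions: D389Y, S391R and C624S. The feature table annotates KEAP1 only as a fragment covering part of the space between the att sites, which probably reflects the annotation tool's matching rather than a truncated insert, though the record does not confirm this.

The plasmid belongs to the Target Accelerator Plasmid Collection and was generated for high-throughput functional phenotyping of somatic mutations found in lung cancer. It serves as a source clone for moving this KEAP1 variant into expression vectors.
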