Addgene plasmid #82842: pDONR223_KEAP1_p.D389Y
Purpose: Gateway Donor vector containing KEAP1 , part of the Target Accelerator Plasmid Collection.
Depositing lab: Jesse Boehm & Matthew Meyerson & David Root. Depositing organization: Broad Institute. Publication: High-throughput Phenotyping of Lung Cancer Somatic Mutations. Berger AH, Brooks AN, Wu X, Shrestha Y, Chouinard C, Piccioni F, Bagul M, Kamburov A, Imielinski M, Hogstrom L, Zhu C, Yang X, Pantel S, Sakai R, Watson J, Kaplan N, Campbell JD, Singh S, Root DE, Narayan R, Natoli T, Lahr DL, Tirosh I, Tamayo P, Getz G, Wong B, Doench J, Subramanian A, Golub TR, Meyerson M, Boehm JS. Cancer Cell. 2016 Aug 8;30(2):214-28. doi: 10.1016/j.ccell.2016.06.022. Epub 2016 Jul 28. PubMed 27478040.
Backbone
  Vector backbone: pDONR223
  Backbone manufacturer: Invitrogen
  Vector type: Gateway Entry vector
Growth in bacteria
  Bacterial resistance: Spectinomycin, 50 μg/mL
  Growth temperature: 37°C
  Growth strain: DH5alpha
  Copy number: High Copy
Gene/Insert
  Gene/Insert name: KEAP1
  Species: H. sapiens (human)
  Mutation: D389Y, S391R, C624S
  GenBank ID: NM_012289
  Entrez Gene: KEAP1 (a.k.a. INrf2, KLHL19)
  Promoter: None
  Cloning method: Gateway Cloning
  Sequencing primers: 5′ M13pUC-fwd; 3′ M13-Rev
Terms and licenses: Academic/Nonprofit Terms; Industry Terms: Not Available to Industry
Depositor comments: CLOSED (stop codon immediately follows insert)
How to cite: pDONR223_KEAP1_p.D389Y was a gift from Jesse Boehm & Matthew Meyerson & David Root (Addgene plasmid # 82842 ; http://n2t.net/addgene:82842 ; RRID:Addgene_82842)
