>Addgene plasmid #82842 | pDONR223_KEAP1_p.D389Y | depositor partial sequence | sequence record 162279 | Insert sequence
ATGCAGCCAGATCCCAGGCCTAGCGGGGCTGGGGCCTGCTGCCGATTCCTGCCCCTGCAGTCACAGTGCC
CTGAGGGGGCAGGGGACGCGGTGATGTACGCCTCCACTGAGTGCAAGGCGGAGGTGACGCCCTCCCAGCA
TGGCAACCGCACCTTCAGCTACACCCTGGAGGATCATACCAAGCAGGCCTTTGGCATCATGAACGAGCTG
CGGCTCAGCCAGCAGCTGTGTGACGTCACACTGCAGGTCAAGTACCAGGATGCACCGGCCGCCCAGTTCA
TGGCCCACAAGGTGGTGCTGGCCTCATCCAGCCCTGTCTTCAAGGCCATGTTCACCAACGGGCTGCGGGA
GCAGGGCATGGAGGTGGTGTCCATTGAGGGTATCCACCCCAAGGTCATGGAGCGCCTCATTGAATTCGCC
TACACGGCCTCCATCTCCATGGGCGAGAAGTGTGTCCTCCACGTCATGAACGGTGCTGTCATGTACCAGA
TCGACAGCGTTGTCCGTGCCTGCAGTGACTTCCTGGTGCAGCAGCTGGACCCCAGCAATGCCATCGGCAT
CGCCAACTTCGCTGAGCAGATTGGCTGTGTGGAGTTGCACCAGCGTGCCCGGGAGTACATCTACATGCAT
TTTGGGGAGGTGGCCAAGCAAGAGGAGTTCTTCAACCTGTCCCACTGCCAACTGGTGACCCTCATCAGCC
GGGACGACCTGAACGTGCGCTGCGAGTCCGAGGTCTTCCACGCCTGCATCAACTGGGTCAAGTACGACTG
CGAACAGCGACGGTTCTACGTCCAGGCGCTGCTGCGGGCCGTGCGCTGCCACTCGTTGACGCCGAACTTC
CTGCAGATGCAGCTGCAGAAGTGCGAGATCCTGCAGTCCGACTCCCGCTGCAAGGACTACCTGGTCAAGA
TCTTCGAGGAGCTCACCCTGCACAAGCCCACGCAGGTGATGCCCTGCCGGGCGCCCAAGGTGGGCCGCCT
GATCTACACCGCGGGCGGCTACTTCCGACAGTCGCTCAGCTACCTGGAGGCTTACAACCCCAGTGACGGC
ACCTGGCTCCGGTTGGCGGACCTGCAGGTGCCGCGGAGCGGCCTGGCCGGCTGCGTGGTGGGCGGGCTGT
TGTACGCCGTGGGCGGCAGGAACAACTCGCCCGACGGCAACACCTACTCCCGCGCCCTGGACTGTTACAA
CCCCATGACCAATCAGTGGTCGCCCTGCGCCCCCATGAGCGTGCCCCGTAACCGCATCGGGGTGGGGGTC
ATCGATGGCCACATCTATGCCGTCGGCGGCTCCCACGGCTGCATCCACCACAACAGTGTGGAGAGGTATG
AGCCAGAGCGGGATGAGTGGCACTTGGTGGCCCCAATGCTGACACGAAGGATCGGGGTGGGCGTGGCTGT
CCTCAATCGTCTCCTTTATGCCGTGGGGGGCTTTGACGGGACAAACCGCCTTAATTCAGCTGAGTGTTAC
TACCCAGAGAGGAACGAGTGGCGAATGATCACAGCAATGAACACCATCCGAAGCGGGGCAGGCGTCTGCG
TCCTGCACAACTGTATCTATGCTGCTGGGGGCTATGATGGTCAGGACCAGCTGAACAGCGTGGAGCGCTA
CGATGTGGAAACAGAGACGTGGACTTTCGTAGCCCCCATGAAGCACCGGCGAAGTGCCCTGGGGATCACT
GTCCACCAGGGGAGAATCTACGTCCTTGGAGGCTATGATGGTCACACGTTCCTGGACAGTGTGGAGTGTT
ACGACCCAGATACAGACACCTGGAGCGAGGTGACCCGAATGACATCGGGCCGGAGTGGGGTGGGCGTGGC
TGTCACCATGGAGCCCTGCCGGAAGCAGATTGACCAGCAGAACTGTACCAGTTGA
